>Addgene plasmid #67611 | GST-PRMT9 deltaN (aa 21-350) | depositor partial sequence | sequence record 116533 | Gene sequence with deletion missing aa 21-350
ATGTCGAACTCGCGGCCCAGGTCCCGCCGAGACGCCGGGGGTGGCGCTGGGGCAGCCGGCCCTTATACAA
CTGAAAAGATGAGTCGAGTTCCTGGAGGATATTTGGCTTTGACAGAGTGCTTTGAAATTATGACAGTAGA
TTTCAACAACCTTCAGGAATTAAAAAGTCTTGCAACTAAAAAGCCTGATAAGATTGGTATTCCTGTTATT
AAAGAAGGCATACTAGATGCTATTATGGTTTGGTTTGTGCTCCAGCTTGATGATGAACATAGTTTATCCA
CAAGTCCTAGTGAGGAAACATGTTGGGAACAGGCTGTCTACCCCGTACAGGACCTTGCAGACTACTGGAT
AAAGCCTGGAGACCATGTGATGATGGAAGTATCTTGTCAAGACTGTTACTTAAGAATCCAGAGTATTAGT
GTCTTGGGTTTGGAATGTGAAATGGATGTTGCAAAAAGTTTTACCCAGAATAAAGACTTGTTATCGTTAG
GAAATGAGGCTGAACTTTGTAGTGCCCTCGCTAACCTTCAGACCAGTAAACCAGATGCTGTAGAGCAGAC
ATGTATATTGGAATCTACAGAAATTGCTTTGCTTAACAACATCCCATATCATGAAGGCTTTAAAATGGCA
ATGAGCAAAGTTTTGTCTTCACTGACTCCAGAGAAACTGTATCAGACCATGGATACTCACTGTCAGAATG
AGATGAGCTCTGGAACTGGACAGAGTAATACTGTACAGAACATCCTTGAACCTTTCTACGTGTTAGATGT
GTCCGAAGGCTTCTCTGTTCTGCCTGTTATTGCTGGCACACTTGGGCAGGTTAAACCATACAGTTCTGTG
GAGAAAGACCAGCATCGTATTGCTCTGGACCTCATATCTGAAGCCAATCACTTTCCTAAAGAAACACTTG
AGTTTTGGCTGAGACATGTGGAGGATGAATCTGCTATGTTACAAAGGCCAAAATCAGACAAGTTATGGAG
CATAATTATATTGGATGTCATTGAGCCATCTGGGCTCATTCAGCAGGAAATAATGGAAAAAGCTGCAATA
TCCAGGTGTTTACTACAATCTGGAGGCAAGATCTTTCCTCAGTATGTGCTGATGTTTGGGTTGCTTGTGG
AATCACAGACACTCCTAGAGGAGAATGCTGTTCAAGGAACAGAACGTACTCTTGGATTAAATATAGCACC
TTTTATTAACCAGTTTCAGGTACCTATACGTGTATTTTTGGACCTATCCTCATTGCCCTGTATACCTTTA
AGCAAGCCAGTGGAACTCTTAAGACTAGATTTAATGACTCCGTATTTGAACACCTCTAACAGAGAAGTAA
AGGTATACGTTTGTAAATCTGGAAGACTGACTGCTATTCCATTTTGGTATCATATGTACCTTGATGAAGA
GATTAGGTTGGATACTTCAAGTGAAGCCTCCCACTGGAAACAAGCTGCAGTTGTTTTAGATAATCCCATC
CAGGTTGAAATGGGAGAGGAACTTGTACTCAGCATTCAGCATCACAAAAGCAATGTCAGCATCACAGTAA
AGCAATGA
