>Addgene plasmid #67611 | GST-PRMT9 deltaN (aa 21-350) | addgene partial sequence | sequence record 150816 | pGEX5 5'-GGGCTGGCAAGCCACGTTTGGTG-3'
AGTTCTGTTCCAGGGGCCCCTGGGATCCATGTCGAACTCGCGGCCCAGGTCCCGCCGAGACGCCGGGGGT
GGCGCTGGGGCAGCCGGCCCTTATACAACTGAAAAGATGAGTCGAGTTCCTGGAGGATATTTGGCTTTGA
CAGAGTGCTTTGAAATTATGACAGTAGATTTCAACAACCTTCAGGAATTAAAAAGTCTTGCAACTAAAAA
GCCTGATAAGATTGGTATTCCTGTTATTAAAGAAGGCATACTAGATGCTATTATGGTTTGGTTTGTGCTC
CAGCTTGATGATGAACATAGTTTATCCACAAGTCCTAGTGAGGAAACATGTTGGGAACAGGCTGTCTACC
CCGTACAGGACCTTGCAGACTACTGGATAAAGCCTGGAGACCATGTGATGATGGAAGTATCTTGTCAAGA
CTGTTACTTAAGAATCCAGAGTATTAGTGTCTTGGGTTTGGAATGTGAAATGGATGTTGCAAAAAGTTTT
ACCCAGAATAAAGACTTGTTATCGTTAGGAAATGAGGCTGAACTTTGTAGTGCCCTCGCTAACCTTCAGA
CCAGTAAACCAGATGCTGTAGAGCAGACATGTATATTGGAATCTACAGAAATTGCTTTGCTTAACAACAT
CCCATATCATGAAGGCTTTAAAATGGCAATGAGCAAAGTTTTGTCTTCACTGACTCCAGAGAAACTGTAT
CAGACCATGGATACTCACTGTCAGAATGAGATGAGCTCTGGAACTGGACAGAGTAATACTGTACAGAACA
TCCTTGAACCTTTCTACGTGTTAGATGTGTCCGAAGGCTTCTCTGTTCTGCCTGTTATTGCTGGCACACT
TGGGCAGGTTAA
