>Addgene plasmid #67611 | GST-PRMT9 deltaN (aa 21-350) | addgene partial sequence | sequence record 150817 | pGEX3 5'-CCGGGAGCTGCATGTGTCAGAGG-3'
ACGCGCGAGGCAGATCGTCAGTCAGTCACGATGCGGCCGCTCGAGTCGACCCGGGAATTCTCATTGCTTT
ACTGTGATGCTGACATTGCTTTTGTGATGCTGAATGCTGAGTACAAGTTCCTCTCCCATTTCAACCTGGA
TGGGATTATCTAAAACAACTGCAGCTTGTTTCCAGTGGGAGGCTTCACTTGAAGTATCCAACCTAATCTC
TTCATCAAGGTACATATGATACCAAAATGGAATAGCAGTCAGTCTTCCAGATTTACAAACGTATACCTTT
ACTTCTCTGTTAGAGGTGTTCAAATACGGAGTCATTAAATCTAGTCTTAAGAGTTCCACTGGCTTGCTTA
AAGGTATACAGGGCAATGAGGATAGGTCCAAAAATACACGTATAGGTACCTGAAACTGGTTAATAAAAGG
TGCTATATTTAATCCAAGAGTACGTTCTGTTCCTTGAACAGCATTCTCCTCTAGGAGTGTCTGTGATTCC
ACAAGCAACCCAAACATCAGCACATACTGAGGAAAGATCTTGCCTCCAGATTGTAGTAAACACCTGGATA
TTGCAGCTTTTTCCATTATTTCCTGCTGAATGAGCCCAGATGGCTCAATGACATCCAATATAATTATGCT
CCATAACTTGTCTGATTTTGGCCTTTGTAACATAGCAGATTCATCCTCCACATGTCTCAGCCAAAACTCA
AGTGTTTCTTTAGGAAAGTGATTGGCTTCAGATATGAGGTCCAGAGCAATACGATGCTGGTCTTTCTCCA
CAGAACTGTATGGTTTAACCTGCCCAAGTGTGCCAGCAATAACAGGCAGAACAGAGAAGCCTTCGGACAC
ATCTAACACGTAGAA
