[The description below was written by a language model from this plasmid's Addgene catalogue record.]
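Description:
GST-PRMT9 deltaN (aa 21-350) is a bacterial expression plasmid built on the unmodified pGEX-6p-1 backbone. It is used to produce a truncated form of human protein arginine methyltransferase 9 (PRMT9, also known as PRMT10) as a glutathione S-transferase fusion. The plasmid is selected with ampicillin and propagated in standard E. coli cloning strains. The record lists its copy number as unknown and gives no feature table, so the origin of replication and other backbone elements are not itemised. The total size is recorded as about 6.5 kb, of which the backbone contributes roughly 5 kb.

The insert is a human PRMT9 coding sequence of about 1.55 kb, cloned between the BamHI and EcoRI sites, both of which were retained. It carries an internal deletion that removes residues 21-350, so the encoded protein lacks most of its N-terminal portion while keeping the first twenty residues and the C-terminal remainder. Despite the wording of the plasmid name, the purpose and mutation fields make clear that aa 21-350 is the missing segment, not the one retained. Expression is driven by the tac promoter, a hybrid trp/lac promoter that is normally induced with IPTG. The backbone-encoded GST is fused to the N terminus of the insert, which allows affinity purification on glutathione resin. pGEX-6P vectors generally place a PreScission protease site between GST and the insert for tag removal, although the record does not mention this.

The associated publication concerns the distinctive features of human PRMT9 and its substrate, the splicing factor SF3B2. This suggests the plasmid serves as a source of recombinant deletion mutant for testing how the N-terminal region contributes to enzyme activity or substrate recognition.
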