Addgene plasmid #67611: GST-PRMT9 deltaN (aa 21-350)
Purpose: bacterial expression of GST-PRMT9 missing residues 21-350
Depositing lab: Steven Clarke. Depositing organization: University of California, Los Angeles (UCLA). Publication: Unique Features of Human Protein Arginine Methyltransferase 9 (PRMT9) and its Substrate RNA Splicing Factor SF3B2. Hadjikyriacou A, Yang Y, Espejo A, Bedford MT, Clarke SG. J Biol Chem. 2015 May 15. pii: jbc.M115.659433. 10.1074/jbc.M115.659433 PubMed 25979344.
Backbone
  Vector backbone: pGEX-6p-1
  Backbone manufacturer: GE healthcare
  Backbone size w/o insert (bp): 4984
  Total vector size (bp): 6531
  Modifications to backbone: none
  Vector type: Bacterial Expression
Growth in bacteria
  Bacterial resistance: Ampicillin, 100 μg/mL
  Growth temperature: 37°C
  Growth strain: DH5alpha
  Copy number: Unknown
Gene/Insert
  Gene/Insert name: PRMT9
  Species: H. sapiens (human)
  Insert size (bp): 1551
  Mutation: truncation mutant missing aa 21-350
  GenBank ID: NM_138364.3
  Entrez Gene: PRMT9 (a.k.a. PRMT10)
  Promoter: tac
  Tag / fusion protein: GST (N terminal on backbone)
  Cloning method: Restriction Enzyme; 5′ cloning site BamHI (not destroyed); 3′ cloning site EcoRI (not destroyed)
  Sequencing primers: 5′ 5GEX; 3′ 3GEX
Terms and licenses: Academic/Nonprofit Terms; Industry Terms: Not Available to Industry
How to cite: GST-PRMT9 deltaN (aa 21-350) was a gift from Steven Clarke (Addgene plasmid # 67611 ; http://n2t.net/addgene:67611 ; RRID:Addgene_67611)
